Addgene plasmid #143654: TFORF2884
Purpose: Lentiviral vector for overexpressing transcription factor ORFs with unique 24-bp barcodes. Barcodes facilitate identification of transcription factors in pooled screens.
Depositing lab: Feng Zhang. Depositing organization: Broad Institute. Publication: A transcription factor atlas of directed differentiation. Joung J, Ma S, Tay T, Geiger-Schuller KR, Kirchgatterer PC, Verdine VK, Guo B, Arias-Garcia MA, Allen WE, Singh A, Kuksenko O, Abudayyeh OO, Gootenberg JS, Fu Z, Macrae RK, Buenrostro JD, Regev A, Zhang F. Cell. 2023 Jan 5;186(1):209-229.e26. doi: 10.1016/j.cell.2022.11.026. PubMed 36608654.
Backbone
  Vector backbone: pLX_TRC317
  Backbone manufacturer: Broad Institute Genetic Perturbation Platform
  Backbone size w/o insert (bp): 8264
  Vector type: Mammalian Expression, Lentiviral
  Selectable markers: Puromycin
Growth in bacteria
  Bacterial resistance: Ampicillin, 100 μg/mL
  Growth temperature: 37°C
  Growth strain: NEB Stable
  Copy number: High Copy
Gene/Insert
  Gene/Insert name: FIGLA
  Species: H. sapiens (human)
  Insert size (bp): 761
  Entrez Gene: FIGLA (a.k.a. BHLHC8, FIGALPHA, POF6)
  Promoter: EF1a
  Cloning method: Unknown
  Sequencing primers: 5′ GGGTGGAGACTGAAGTTAGGCCAG; 3′ CACATAGCGTAAAAGGAGCAACATAG
Terms and licenses: Academic/Nonprofit Terms; Industry Terms: Not Available to Industry
Depositor comments: NM_001004311,ENST00000332372 . The transcription factor ORF portion of this plasmid was synthesized by Genewiz. Please test multiple small colonies in case of plasmid recombination. To make this collection available in a timely manner, a portion of this collection was not fully sequenced by Addgene. If an Addgene verified full plasmid sequence is not available, please contact us prior to placing an order to request the full sequence.
How to cite: TFORF2884 was a gift from Feng Zhang (Addgene plasmid # 143654 ; http://n2t.net/addgene:143654 ; RRID:Addgene_143654)
