[The description below was written by a language model from this plasmid's Addgene catalogue record and pLannotate feature annotations shown in this document.]
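Description:
TFORF2884 is a lentiviral mammalian expression plasmid built on the pLX_TRC317 backbone from the Broad Institute Genetic Perturbation Platform, and it carries the human FIGLA open reading frame as one member of a barcoded transcription factor ORF collection. It is maintained in E. coli through a high-copy ColE1/pUC-type origin with ampicillin resistance. An f1 origin and remnants of a lac/lacZα cloning region flanked by T7 and T3 promoters also sit in the bacterial portion. The depositor notes that the plasmid can recombine, as is common for LTR-containing vectors, so colonies should be checked.

The viral cassette has a third-generation layout. An RSV promoter drives a truncated HIV-1 5' LTR, followed by the Ψ packaging signal with a gag fragment, the RRE for Rev-dependent export of the genomic RNA, a cPPT/CTS, a WPRE to boost transcript expression, and a self-inactivating ΔU3 3' LTR with a downstream SV40 polyadenylation signal. Within the proviral region, an SV40 early promoter drives puromycin N-acetyltransferase for selection of transduced cells. A separate EF-1α promoter provides strong constitutive expression of FIGLA, a germline-specific basic helix-loop-helix factor that regulates oocyte genes, including those encoding zona pellucida proteins. The catalogue insert size is somewhat larger than the annotated coding sequence. According to the record, each construct in the collection also carries a unique 24-bp barcode, but the feature table does not annotate it, so its exact position is not stated. The short U6, small t antigen and Rev fragment annotations are probably incidental matches rather than functional elements.

The vector is intended for overexpressing transcription factors in mammalian cells, and in pooled screens the barcode identifies which factor each cell received, for example in directed differentiation studies.
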