Features (pLannotate 1.2.2; 31 found; start..end, strand, type, name):
      5..231     +  promoter       RSV promoter: Rous sarcoma virus enhancer/promoter
    232..412     +  LTR            5' LTR (truncated): truncated 5' long terminal repeat (LTR) from HIV-1
    459..584     +  misc_feature   HIV-1 Ψ: packaging signal of human immunodeficiency virus type 1
    568..931     +  CDS            HIV-1 gag (fragment): gag protein from human immunodeficiency virus 1; gag
   1077..1310    +  misc_feature   RRE: The Rev response element (RRE) of HIV-1 allows for Rev-dependent mRNA export from the nucleus to the cytoplasm.
   1687..1713    +  CDS            Rev (fragment): human immunodeficiency virus 1 (HIV-1) Rev protein; rev; enhances nuclear export of unspliced and incompletely spliced viral mRNAs
   1720..1743    +  promoter       SV40 promoter (fragment): SV40 early promoter
   1744..1815    +  promoter       SV40 promoter (fragment): SV40 enhancer and early promoter
   1839..1974    +  rep_origin     SV40 ori: SV40 origin of replication
   2020..2616    +  CDS            PuroR (fragment): puromycin N-acetyltransferase; pac from Streptomyces; confers resistance to puromycin
   2665..2782    +  misc_feature   cPPT/CTS: central polypurine tract and central termination sequence of HIV-1
   2847..2913    +  CDS            small t antigen (fragment): SV40 (simian virus 40) small t antigen
   2920..4098    +  promoter       EF-1α promoter: strong constitutive promoter for human elongation factor EF-1α
   4115..4771    +  CDS            FIGLA: FIGLA_HUMAN - Also known as BHLHC8. Experimental evidence at protein level: Swiss-Prot protein existence level 1. Germline specific transcription factor implicated in postnatal oocyte-specific gene expression. Plays a key regulatory role in the expression of multiple oocyte-specific genes, including those that initiate folliculogenesis and those that encode the zona pellucida (ZP1, ZP2 and ZP3) required for fertilization and early embryonic survival. Essential for oocytes to survive and form primordial follicles. The persistence of FIGLA in adult females suggests that it may regulate additiona
   4787..4840    +  promoter       U6 promoter (fragment): RNA polymerase III promoter for human U6 snRNA
   4882..5470    +  misc_feature   WPRE: woodchuck hepatitis virus posttranscriptional regulatory element
   5521..5540    +  misc_feature   cPPT/CTS (fragment): central polypurine tract and central termination sequence of HIV-1
   5542..5775    +  LTR            3' LTR (ΔU3): self-inactivating 3' long terminal repeat (LTR) from HIV-1
   5853..5974    +  polyA_signal   SV40 poly(A) signal: SV40 polyadenylation signal
   6014..6149    +  rep_origin     SV40 ori: SV40 origin of replication
   6170..6188    -  promoter       T7 promoter: promoter for bacteriophage T7 RNA polymerase
   6196..6351    +  CDS            lacZα (fragment): LacZα fragment of β-galactosidase; lacZ fragment
   6356..6784    +  rep_origin     f1 ori (sequence partly withheld): f1 bacteriophage origin of replication; arrow indicates direction of (+) strand synthesis
   6837..6941    +  promoter       AmpR promoter: bla
   6942..7802    +  CDS            AmpR: β-lactamase; bla; confers resistance to ampicillin, carbenicillin, and related antibiotics
   7973..8561    +  rep_origin     ori: high-copy-number ColE1/pMB1/pBR322/pUC origin of replication
   8744..8836    +  CDS            lacI (fragment): lac repressor; lacI; The lac repressor binds to the lac operator to inhibit transcription in E. coli. This inhibition can be relieved by adding lactose or isopropyl-β-D-thiogalactopyranoside (IPTG).
   8849..8870    +  protein_bind   CAP binding site: CAP binding activates transcription in the presence of cAMP. E. coli catabolite activator protein
   8885..8915    +  promoter       lac promoter: promoter for the E. coli lac operon
   8923..8939    +  protein_bind   lac operator: The lac repressor binds to the lac operator to inhibit transcription in E. coli. This inhibition can be relieved by adding lactose or isopropyl-β-D-thiogalactopyranoside (IPTG). lac repressor encoded by lacI
   8984..9002    +  promoter       T3 promoter: promoter for bacteriophage T3 RNA polymerase
>Addgene plasmid #143654 | TFORF2884 | addgene full sequence | sequence record 391529 | Addgene NGS Result
TTAATGTAGTCTTATGCAATACTCTTGTAGTCTTGCAACATGGTAACGATGAGTTAGCAACATGCCTTAC
AAGGAGAGAAAAAGCACCGTGCATGCCGATTGGTGGAAGTAAGGTGGTACGATCGTGCCTTATTAGGAAG
GCAACAGACGGGTCTGACATGGATTGGACGAACCACTGAATTGCCGCATTGCAGAGATATTGTATTTAAG
TGCCTAGCTCGATACATAAACGGGTCTCTCTGGTTAGACCAGATCTGAGCCTGGGAGCTCTCTGGCTAAC
TAGGGAACCCACTGCTTAAGCCTCAATAAAGCTTGCCTTGAGTGCTTCAAGTAGTGTGTGCCCGTCTGTT
GTGTGACTCTGGTAACTAGAGATCCCTCAGACCCTTTTAGTCAGTGTGGAAAATCTCTAGCAGTGGCGCC
CGAACAGGGACTTGAAAGCGAAAGGGAAACCAGAGGAGCTCTCTCGACGCAGGACTCGGCTTGCTGAAGC
GCGCACGGCAAGAGGCGAGGGGCGGCGACTGGTGAGTACGCCAAAAATTTTGACTAGCGGAGGCTAGAAG
GAGAGAGATGGGTGCGAGAGCGTCAGTATTAAGCGGGGGAGAATTAGATCGCGATGGGAAAAAATTCGGT
TAAGGCCAGGGGGAAAGAAAAAATATAAATTAAAACATATAGTATGGGCAAGCAGGGAGCTAGAACGATT
CGCAGTTAATCCTGGCCTGTTAGAAACATCAGAAGGCTGTAGACAAATACTGGGACAGCTACAACCATCC
CTTCAGACAGGATCAGAAGAACTTAGATCATTATATAATACAGTAGCAACCCTCTATTGTGTGCATCAAA
GGATAGAGATAAAAGACACCAAGGAAGCTTTAGACAAGATAGAGGAAGAGCAAAACAAAAGTAAGACCAC
CGCACAGCAAGCGGCCGCTGATCTTCAGACCTGGAGGAGGAGATATGAGGGACAATTGGAGAAGTGAATT
ATATAAATATAAAGTAGTAAAAATTGAACCATTAGGAGTAGCACCCACCAAGGCAAAGAGAAGAGTGGTG
CAGAGAGAAAAAAGAGCAGTGGGAATAGGAGCTTTGTTCCTTGGGTTCTTGGGAGCAGCAGGAAGCACTA
TGGGCGCAGCGTCAATGACGCTGACGGTACAGGCCAGACAATTATTGTCTGGTATAGTGCAGCAGCAGAA
CAATTTGCTGAGGGCTATTGAGGCGCAACAGCATCTGTTGCAACTCACAGTCTGGGGCATCAAGCAGCTC
CAGGCAAGAATCCTGGCTGTGGAAAGATACCTAAAGGATCAACAGCTCCTGGGGATTTGGGGTTGCTCTG
GAAAACTCATTTGCACCACTGCTGTGCCTTGGAATGCTAGTTGGAGTAATAAATCTCTGGAACAGATTTG
GAATCACACGACCTGGATGGAGTGGGACAGAGAAATTAACAATTACACAAGCTTAATACACTCCTTAATT
GAAGAATCGCAAAACCAGCAAGAAAAGAATGAACAAGAATTATTGGAATTAGATAAATGGGCAAGTTTGT
GGAATTGGTTTAACATAACAAATTGGCTGTGGTATATAAAATTATTCATAATGATAGTAGGAGGCTTGGT
AGGTTTAAGAATAGTTTTTGCTGTACTTTCTATAGTGAATAGAGTTAGGCAGGGATATTCACCATTATCG
TTTCAGACCCACCTCCCAACCCCGAGGGGACCCATGCATTGCATCTCAATTAGTCAGCAACCAGGTGTGG
AAAGTCCCCAGGCTCCCCAGCAGGCAGAAGTATGCAAAGCATGCGTCTCAATTAGTCAGCAACCATAGTC
CCGCCCCTAACTCCGCCCATCCCGCCCCTAACTCCGCCCAGTTCCGCCCATTCTCCGCCCCATGGCTGAC
TAATTTTTTTTATTTATGCAGAGGCCGAGGCCGCCTCGGCCTCTGAGCTATTCCAGAAGTAGTGAGGAGG
CTTTTTTGGAGGCCTAGGCTTTTGCAAAAAGCTTTCTAGAGGTACCACCGGAGCTTACCATGACCGAGTA
CAAGCCCACGGTGCGCCTCGCCACCCGCGACGACGTCCCCAGGGCCGTACGCACCCTCGCCGCCGCGTTC
GCCGACTACCCCGCCACGCGCCACACCGTCGATCCGGACCGCCACATCGAGCGGGTCACCGAGCTGCAAG
AACTCTTCCTCACGCGCGTCGGGCTCGACATCGGCAAGGTGTGGGTCGCGGACGACGGCGCCGCCGTGGC
GGTCTGGACCACGCCGGAGAGCGTCGAAGCGGGGGCGGTGTTCGCCGAGATCGGCCCGCGCATGGCCGAG
TTGAGCGGTTCCCGGCTGGCCGCGCAGCAACAGATGGAAGGCCTCCTGGCGCCGCACCGGCCCAAGGAGC
CCGCGTGGTTCCTGGCCACCGTCGGCGTCTCGCCCGACCACCAGGGCAAGGGTCTGGGCAGCGCCGTCGT
GCTCCCCGGAGTGGAGGCGGCCGAGCGCGCCGGGGTGCCCGCCTTCCTGGAGACCTCCGCGCCCCGCAAC
CTCCCCTTCTACGAGCGGCTCGGCTTCACCGTCACCGCCGACGTCGAGGTGCCCGAAGGACCGCGCACCT
GGTGCATGACCCGCAAGCCCGGTGCCAGTTAACGAATTCTAGATCTTGAGACAAATGGCAGTATTCATCC
ACAATTTTAAAAGAAAAGGGGGGATTGGGGGGTACAGTGCAGGGGAAAGAATAGTAGACATAATAGCAAC
AGACATACAAACTAAAGAATTACAAAAACAAATTACAAAAATTCAAAATTTTCGGGTTTATTACAGGGAC
AGCAGAGATCCACTTTGGCGCCGGCTCGAGGCCTGCAGGTGCAAAGATGGATAAAGTTTTAAACAGAGAG
GAATCTTTGCAGCTAATGGACCTTCTAGGTCTTGAAAGGAGTGGGAATTGGCTCCGGTGCCCGTCAGTGG
GCAGAGCGCACATCGCCCACAGTCCCCGAGAAGTTGGGGGGAGGGGTCGGCAATTGAACCGGTGCCTAGA
GAAGGTGGCGCGGGGTAAACTGGGAAAGTGATGTCGTGTACTGGCTCCGCCTTTTTCCCGAGGGTGGGGG
AGAACCGTATATAAGTGCAGTAGTCGCCGTGAACGTTCTTTTTCGCAACGGGTTTGCCGCCAGAACACAG
GTAAGTGCCGTGTGTGGTTCCCGCGGGCCTGGCCTCTTTACGGGTTATGGCCCTTGCGTGCCTTGAATTA
CTTCCACCTGGCTGCAGTACGTGATTCTTGATCCCGAGCTTCGGGTTGGAAGTGGGTGGGAGAGTTCGAG
GCCTTGCGCTTAAGGAGCCCCTTCGCCTCGTGCTTGAGTTGAGGCCTGGCCTGGGCGCTGGGGCCGCCGC
GTGCGAATCTGGTGGCACCTTCGCGCCTGTCTCGCTGCTTTCGATAAGTCTCTAGCCATTTAAAATTTTT
GATGACCTGCTGCGACGCTTTTTTTCTGGCAAGATAGTCTTGTAAATGCGGGCCAAGATCTGCACACTGG
TATTTCGGTTTTTGGGGCCGCGGGCGGCGACGGGGCCCGTGCGTCCCAGCGCACATGTTCGGCGAGGCGG
GGCCTGCGAGCGCGGCCACCGAGAATCGGACGGGGGTAGTCTCAAGCTGGCCGGCCTGCTCTGGTGCCTG
GCCTCGCGCCGCCGTGTATCGCCCCGCCCTGGGCGGCAAGGCTGGCCCGGTCGGCACCAGTTGCGTGAGC
GGAAAGATGGCCGCTTCCCGGCCCTGCTGCAGGGAGCTCAAAATGGAGGACGCGGCGCTCGGGAGAGCGG
GCGGGTGAGTCACCCACACAAAGGAAAAGGGCCTTTCCGTCCTCAGCCGTCGCTTCATGTGACTCCACGG
AGTACCGGGCGCCGTCCAGGCACCTCGATTAGTTCTCGAGCTTTTGGAGTACGTCGTCTTTAGGTTGGGG
GGAGGGGTTTTATGCGATGGAGTTTCCCCACACTGAGTGGGTGGAGACTGAAGTTAGGCCAGCTTGGCAC
TTGATGTAATTCTCCTTGGAATTTGCCCTTTTTGAGTTTGGATCTTGGTTCATTCTCAAGCCTCAGACAG
TGGTTCAAAGTTTTTTTCTTCCATTTCAGGTGTCGTGAGGCTAGCACCGCCACCATGGACCCCGCGCCCG
GCGTCCTAGATCCCCGCGCCGCGCCGCCCGCGCTCCTGGGCACCCCGCAAGCCGAGGTGCTGGAGGACGT
GTTGCGGGAGCAGTTCGGGCCGCTGCCCCAGCTGGCCGCTGTCTGCCGGCTCAAGCGGCTGCCCTCGGGC
GGCTACTCGTCCACTGAAAACCTCCAGTTGGTGCTGGAGCGGCGGCGTGTGGCCAACGCCAAGGAGCGTG
AGCGGATAAAAAATCTCAACCGTGGTTTTGCCAGATTGAAGGCACTTGTGCCATTTCTTCCCCAAAGCAG
GAAGCCCAGCAAAGTTGATATCCTTAAAGGTGCGACTGAATATATACAGGTTCTCAGTGATCTTTTGGAA
GGAGCCAAAGACTCAAAGAAACAAGACCCAGATGAGCAGAGCTATAGTAACAACAGTTCTGAATCACATA
CATCCTCGGCAAGACAGCTGTCAAGAAACATCACCCAACATATCAGCTGTGCTTTCGGCTTGAAGAATGA
AGAGGAAGGGCCTTGGGCAGATGGTGGCAGTGGTGAGCCAGCACACGCTTGTCGCCACAGTGTGATGTCT
ACGACTGAAATTATCTCCCCAACCAGAAGTCTGGATAGATTCCCAGAAGTAGAACTGCTGAGTCACAGAC
TTCCACAAGTATAGTAATGAACTAGTCCGTAACTTGAAAGTATTTCGATTTCTTGGCTTTATATATCTTG
TGGAAAGGACGAACGCGCGTACCACACAAACATCTAACGCGTTAAGTCGACAATCAACCTCTGGATTACA
AAATTTGTGAAAGATTGACTGGTATTCTTAACTATGTTGCTCCTTTTACGCTATGTGGATACGCTGCTTT
AATGCCTTTGTATCATGCTATTGCTTCCCGTATGGCTTTCATTTTCTCCTCCTTGTATAAATCCTGGTTG
CTGTCTCTTTATGAGGAGTTGTGGCCCGTTGTCAGGCAACGTGGCGTGGTGTGCACTGTGTTTGCTGACG
CAACCCCCACTGGTTGGGGCATTGCCACCACCTGTCAGCTCCTTTCCGGGACTTTCGCTTTCCCCCTCCC
TATTGCCACGGCGGAACTCATCGCCGCCTGCCTTGCCCGCTGCTGGACAGGGGCTCGGCTGTTGGGCACT
GACAATTCCGTGGTGTTGTCGGGGAAATCATCGTCCTTTCCTTGGCTGCTCGCCTGTGTTGCCACCTGGA
TTCTGCGCGGGACGTCCTTCTGCTACGTCCCTTCGGCCCTCAATCCAGCGGACCTTCCTTCCCGCGGCCT
GCTGCCGGCTCTGCGGCCTCTTCCGCGTCTTCGCCTTCGCCCTCAGACGAGTCGGATCTCCCTTTGGGCC
GCCTCCCCGCGTCGACTTTAAGACCAATGACTTACAAGGCAGCTGTAGATCTTAGCCACTTTTTAAAAGA
AAAGGGGGGACTGGAAGGGCTAATTCACTCCCAACGAAGACAAGATCTGCTTTTTGCTTGTACTGGGTCT
CTCTGGTTAGACCAGATCTGAGCCTGGGAGCTCTCTGGCTAACTAGGGAACCCACTGCTTAAGCCTCAAT
AAAGCTTGCCTTGAGTGCTTCAAGTAGTGTGTGCCCGTCTGTTGTGTGACTCTGGTAACTAGAGATCCCT
CAGACCCTTTTAGTCAGTGTGGAAAATCTCTAGCAGTACGTATAGTAGTTCATGTCATCTTATTATTCAG
TATTTATAACTTGCAAAGAAATGAATATCAGAGAGTGAGAGGAACTTGTTTATTGCAGCTTATAATGGTT
ACAAATAAAGCAATAGCATCACAAATTTCACAAATAAAGCATTTTTTTCACTGCATTCTAGTTGTGGTTT
GTCCAAACTCATCAATGTATCTTATCATGTCTGGCTCTAGCTATCCCGCCCCTAACTCCGCCCATCCCGC
CCCTAACTCCGCCCAGTTCCGCCCATTCTCCGCCCCATGGCTGACTAATTTTTTTTATTTATGCAGAGGC
CGAGGCCGCCTCGGCCTCTGAGCTATTCCAGAAGTAGTGAGGAGGCTTTTTTGGAGGCCTAGGGACGTAC
CCAATTCGCCCTATAGTGAGTCGTATTACGCGCGCTCACTGGCCGTCGTTTTACAACGTCGTGACTGGGA
AAACCCTGGCGTTACCCAACTTAATCGCCTTGCAGCACATCCCCCTTTCGCCAGCTGGCGTAATAGCGAA
GAGGCCCGCACCGATCGCCCTTCCCAACAGTTGCGCAGCCTGAATGGCGAATGGG
[124 nt withheld, positions 6356-6479]
C
[91 nt withheld, positions 6481-6571]
A
[49 nt withheld, positions 6573-6621]
CCTTTGACGTTGGAGTCCACGTTCTTT
[37 nt withheld, positions 6649-6685]
ACCCTATCTCGGTCTATTCTTTTGATTTATAAGGGATTTTGCCGATTTCGGCCTATTGGTTAAAAAATGA
GCTGATTTAACAAAAATTTAACGCGAATTTTAACAAAATATTAACGCTTACAATTTAGGTGGCACTTTTC
GGGGAAATGTGCGCGGAACCCCTATTTGTTTATTTTTCTAAATACATTCAAATATGTATCCGCTCATGAG
ACAATAACCCTGATAAATGCTTCAATAATATTGAAAAAGGAAGAGTATGAGTATTCAACATTTCCGTGTC
GCCCTTATTCCCTTTTTTGCGGCATTTTGCCTTCCTGTTTTTGCTCACCCAGAAACGCTGGTGAAAGTAA
AAGATGCTGAAGATCAGTTGGGTGCACGAGTGGGTTACATCGAACTGGATCTCAACAGCGGTAAGATCCT
TGAGAGTTTTCGCCCCGAAGAACGTTTTCCAATGATGAGCACTTTTAAAGTTCTGCTATGTGGCGCGGTA
TTATCCCGTATTGACGCCGGGCAAGAGCAACTCGGTCGCCGCATACACTATTCTCAGAATGACTTGGTTG
AGTACTCACCAGTCACAGAAAAGCATCTTACGGATGGCATGACAGTAAGAGAATTATGCAGTGCTGCCAT
AACCATGAGTGATAACACTGCGGCCAACTTACTTCTGACAACGATCGGAGGACCGAAGGAGCTAACCGCT
TTTTTGCACAACATGGGGGATCATGTAACTCGCCTTGATCGTTGGGAACCGGAGCTGAATGAAGCCATAC
CAAACGACGAGCGTGACACCACGATGCCTGTAGCAATGGCAACAACGTTGCGCAAACTATTAACTGGCGA
ACTACTTACTCTAGCTTCCCGGCAACAATTAATAGACTGGATGGAGGCGGATAAAGTTGCAGGACCACTT
CTGCGCTCGGCCCTTCCGGCTGGCTGGTTTATTGCTGATAAATCTGGAGCCGGTGAGCGTGGGTCTCGCG
GTATCATTGCAGCACTGGGGCCAGATGGTAAGCCCTCCCGTATCGTAGTTATCTACACGACGGGGAGTCA
GGCAACTATGGATGAACGAAATAGACAGATCGCTGAGATAGGTGCCTCACTGATTAAGCATTGGTAACTG
TCAGACCAAGTTTACTCATATATACTTTAGATTGATTTAAAACTTCATTTTTAATTTAAAAGGATCTAGG
TGAAGATCCTTTTTGATAATCTCATGACCAAAATCCCTTAACGTGAGTTTTCGTTCCACTGAGCGTCAGA
CCCCGTAGAAAAGATCAAAGGATCTTCTTGAGATCCTTTTTTTCTGCGCGTAATCTGCTGCTTGCAAACA
AAAAAACCACCGCTACCAGCGGTGGTTTGTTTGCCGGATCAAGAGCTACCAACTCTTTTTCCGAAGGTAA
CTGGCTTCAGCAGAGCGCAGATACCAAATACTGTTCTTCTAGTGTAGCCGTAGTTAGGCCACCACTTCAA
GAACTCTGTAGCACCGCCTACATACCTCGCTCTGCTAATCCTGTTACCAGTGGCTGCTGCCAGTGGCGAT
AAGTCGTGTCTTACCGGGTTGGACTCAAGACGATAGTTACCGGATAAGGCGCAGCGGTCGGGCTGAACGG
GGGGTTCGTGCACACAGCCCAGCTTGGAGCGAACGACCTACACCGAACTGAGATACCTACAGCGTGAGCT
ATGAGAAAGCGCCACGCTTCCCGAAGGGAGAAAGGCGGACAGGTATCCGGTAAGCGGCAGGGTCGGAACA
GGAGAGCGCACGAGGGAGCTTCCAGGGGGAAACGCCTGGTATCTTTATAGTCCTGTCGGGTTTCGCCACC
TCTGACTTGAGCGTCGATTTTTGTGATGCTCGTCAGGGGGGCGGAGCCTATGGAAAAACGCCAGCAACGC
GGCCTTTTTACGGTTCCTGGCCTTTTGCTGGCCTTTTGCTCACATGTTCTTTCCTGCGTTATCCCCTGAT
TCTGTGGATAACCGTATTACCGCCTTTGAGTGAGCTGATACCGCTCGCCGCAGCCGAACGACCGAGCGCA
GCGAGTCAGTGAGCGAGGAAGCGGAAGAGCGCCCAATACGCAAACCGCCTCTCCCCGCGCGTTGGCCGAT
TCATTAATGCAGCTGGCACGACAGGTTTCCCGACTGGAAAGCGGGCAGTGAGCGCAACGCAATTAATGTG
AGTTAGCTCACTCATTAGGCACCCCAGGCTTTACACTTTATGCTTCCGGCTCGTATGTTGTGTGGAATTG
TGAGCGGATAACAATTTCACACAGGAAACAGCTATGACCATGATTACGCCAAGCGCGCAATTAACCCTCA
CTAAAGGGAACAAAAGCTGGAGCTGCAAGC
