>Addgene plasmid #143654 | TFORF2884 | depositor partial sequence | sequence record 283092 | Insert
ACCGCCACCATGGACCCCGCGCCCGGCGTCCTAGATCCCCGCGCCGCGCCGCCCGCGCTCCTGGGCACCC
CGCAAGCCGAGGTGCTGGAGGACGTGTTGCGGGAGCAGTTCGGGCCGCTGCCCCAGCTGGCCGCTGTCTG
CCGGCTCAAGCGGCTGCCCTCGGGCGGCTACTCGTCCACTGAAAACCTCCAGTTGGTGCTGGAGCGGCGG
CGTGTGGCCAACGCCAAGGAGCGTGAGCGGATAAAAAATCTCAACCGTGGTTTTGCCAGATTGAAGGCAC
TTGTGCCATTTCTTCCCCAAAGCAGGAAGCCCAGCAAAGTTGATATCCTTAAAGGTGCGACTGAATATAT
ACAGGTTCTCAGTGATCTTTTGGAAGGAGCCAAAGACTCAAAGAAACAAGACCCAGATGAGCAGAGCTAT
AGTAACAACAGTTCTGAATCACATACATCCTCGGCAAGACAGCTGTCAAGAAACATCACCCAACATATCA
GCTGTGCTTTCGGCTTGAAGAATGAAGAGGAAGGGCCTTGGGCAGATGGTGGCAGTGGTGAGCCAGCACA
CGCTTGTCGCCACAGTGTGATGTCTACGACTGAAATTATCTCCCCAACCAGAAGTCTGGATAGATTCCCA
GAAGTAGAACTGCTGAGTCACAGACTTCCACAAGTATAGTAATGAACTAGTCCGTAACTTGAAAGTATTT
CGATTTCTTGGCTTTATATATCTTGTGGAAAGGACGAACGCGCGTACCACACAAACATCTA
