>Addgene plasmid #143654 | TFORF2884 | depositor partial sequence | sequence record 283093 | Barcode
ACGCGCGTACCACACAAACATCTA
